>Addgene plasmid #142266 | TFORF0459 | addgene full sequence | sequence record 395756 | Addgene NGS Result
TTAATGTAGTCTTATGCAATACTCTTGTAGTCTTGCAACATGGTAACGATGAGTTAGCAACATGCCTTAC
AAGGAGAGAAAAAGCACCGTGCATGCCGATTGGTGGAAGTAAGGTGGTACGATCGTGCCTTATTAGGAAG
GCAACAGACGGGTCTGACATGGATTGGACGAACCACTGAATTGCCGCATTGCAGAGATATTGTATTTAAG
TGCCTAGCTCGATACATAAACGGGTCTCTCTGGTTAGACCAGATCTGAGCCTGGGAGCTCTCTGGCTAAC
TAGGGAACCCACTGCTTAAGCCTCAATAAAGCTTGCCTTGAGTGCTTCAAGTAGTGTGTGCCCGTCTGTT
GTGTGACTCTGGTAACTAGAGATCCCTCAGACCCTTTTAGTCAGTGTGGAAAATCTCTAGCAGTGGCGCC
CGAACAGGGACTTGAAAGCGAAAGGGAAACCAGAGGAGCTCTCTCGACGCAGGACTCGGCTTGCTGAAGC
GCGCACGGCAAGAGGCGAGGGGCGGCGACTGGTGAGTACGCCAAAAATTTTGACTAGCGGAGGCTAGAAG
GAGAGAGATGGGTGCGAGAGCGTCAGTATTAAGCGGGGGAGAATTAGATCGCGATGGGAAAAAATTCGGT
TAAGGCCAGGGGGAAAGAAAAAATATAAATTAAAACATATAGTATGGGCAAGCAGGGAGCTAGAACGATT
CGCAGTTAATCCTGGCCTGTTAGAAACATCAGAAGGCTGTAGACAAATACTGGGACAGCTACAACCATCC
CTTCAGACAGGATCAGAAGAACTTAGATCATTATATAATACAGTAGCAACCCTCTATTGTGTGCATCAAA
GGATAGAGATAAAAGACACCAAGGAAGCTTTAGACAAGATAGAGGAAGAGCAAAACAAAAGTAAGACCAC
CGCACAGCAAGCGGCCGCTGATCTTCAGACCTGGAGGAGGAGATATGAGGGACAATTGGAGAAGTGAATT
ATATAAATATAAAGTAGTAAAAATTGAACCATTAGGAGTAGCACCCACCAAGGCAAAGAGAAGAGTGGTG
CAGAGAGAAAAAAGAGCAGTGGGAATAGGAGCTTTGTTCCTTGGGTTCTTGGGAGCAGCAGGAAGCACTA
TGGGCGCAGCGTCAATGACGCTGACGGTACAGGCCAGACAATTATTGTCTGGTATAGTGCAGCAGCAGAA
CAATTTGCTGAGGGCTATTGAGGCGCAACAGCATCTGTTGCAACTCACAGTCTGGGGCATCAAGCAGCTC
CAGGCAAGAATCCTGGCTGTGGAAAGATACCTAAAGGATCAACAGCTCCTGGGGATTTGGGGTTGCTCTG
GAAAACTCATTTGCACCACTGCTGTGCCTTGGAATGCTAGTTGGAGTAATAAATCTCTGGAACAGATTTG
GAATCACACGACCTGGATGGAGTGGGACAGAGAAATTAACAATTACACAAGCTTAATACACTCCTTAATT
GAAGAATCGCAAAACCAGCAAGAAAAGAATGAACAAGAATTATTGGAATTAGATAAATGGGCAAGTTTGT
GGAATTGGTTTAACATAACAAATTGGCTGTGGTATATAAAATTATTCATAATGATAGTAGGAGGCTTGGT
AGGTTTAAGAATAGTTTTTGCTGTACTTTCTATAGTGAATAGAGTTAGGCAGGGATATTCACCATTATCG
TTTCAGACCCACCTCCCAACCCCGAGGGGACCCATGCATTGCATCTCAATTAGTCAGCAACCAGGTGTGG
AAAGTCCCCAGGCTCCCCAGCAGGCAGAAGTATGCAAAGCATGCGTCTCAATTAGTCAGCAACCATAGTC
CCGCCCCTAACTCCGCCCATCCCGCCCCTAACTCCGCCCAGTTCCGCCCATTCTCCGCCCCATGGCTGAC
TAATTTTTTTTATTTATGCAGAGGCCGAGGCCGCCTCGGCCTCTGAGCTATTCCAGAAGTAGTGAGGAGG
CTTTTTTGGAGGCCTAGGCTTTTGCAAAAAGCTTTCTAGAGGTACCACCGGAGCTTACCATGACCGAGTA
CAAGCCCACGGTGCGCCTCGCCACCCGCGACGACGTCCCCAGGGCCGTACGCACCCTCGCCGCCGCGTTC
GCCGACTACCCCGCCACGCGCCACACCGTCGATCCGGACCGCCACATCGAGCGGGTCACCGAGCTGCAAG
AACTCTTCCTCACGCGCGTCGGGCTCGACATCGGCAAGGTGTGGGTCGCGGACGACGGCGCCGCCGTGGC
GGTCTGGACCACGCCGGAGAGCGTCGAAGCGGGGGCGGTGTTCGCCGAGATCGGCCCGCGCATGGCCGAG
TTGAGCGGTTCCCGGCTGGCCGCGCAGCAACAGATGGAAGGCCTCCTGGCGCCGCACCGGCCCAAGGAGC
CCGCGTGGTTCCTGGCCACCGTCGGCGTCTCGCCCGACCACCAGGGCAAGGGTCTGGGCAGCGCCGTCGT
GCTCCCCGGAGTGGAGGCGGCCGAGCGCGCCGGGGTGCCCGCCTTCCTGGAGACCTCCGCGCCCCGCAAC
CTCCCCTTCTACGAGCGGCTCGGCTTCACCGTCACCGCCGACGTCGAGGTGCCCGAAGGACCGCGCACCT
GGTGCATGACCCGCAAGCCCGGTGCCAGTTAACGAATTCTAGATCTTGAGACAAATGGCAGTATTCATCC
ACAATTTTAAAAGAAAAGGGGGGATTGGGGGGTACAGTGCAGGGGAAAGAATAGTAGACATAATAGCAAC
AGACATACAAACTAAAGAATTACAAAAACAAATTACAAAAATTCAAAATTTTCGGGTTTATTACAGGGAC
AGCAGAGATCCACTTTGGCGCCGGCTCGAGGCCTGCAGGTGCAAAGATGGATAAAGTTTTAAACAGAGAG
GAATCTTTGCAGCTAATGGACCTTCTAGGTCTTGAAAGGAGTGGGAATTGGCTCCGGTGCCCGTCAGTGG
GCAGAGCGCACATCGCCCACAGTCCCCGAGAAGTTGGGGGGAGGGGTCGGCAATTGAACCGGTGCCTAGA
GAAGGTGGCGCGGGGTAAACTGGGAAAGTGATGTCGTGTACTGGCTCCGCCTTTTTCCCGAGGGTGGGGG
AGAACCGTATATAAGTGCAGTAGTCGCCGTGAACGTTCTTTTTCGCAACGGGTTTGCCGCCAGAACACAG
GTAAGTGCCGTGTGTGGTTCCCGCGGGCCTGGCCTCTTTACGGGTTATGGCCCTTGCGTGCCTTGAATTA
CTTCCACCTGGCTGCAGTACGTGATTCTTGATCCCGAGCTTCGGGTTGGAAGTGGGTGGGAGAGTTCGAG
GCCTTGCGCTTAAGGAGCCCCTTCGCCTCGTGCTTGAGTTGAGGCCTGGCCTGGGCGCTGGGGCCGCCGC
GTGCGAATCTGGTGGCACCTTCGCGCCTGTCTCGCTGCTTTCGATAAGTCTCTAGCCATTTAAAATTTTT
GATGACCTGCTGCGACGCTTTTTTTCTGGCAAGATAGTCTTGTAAATGCGGGCCAAGATCTGCACACTGG
TATTTCGGTTTTTGGGGCCGCGGGCGGCGACGGGGCCCGTGCGTCCCAGCGCACATGTTCGGCGAGGCGG
GGCCTGCGAGCGCGGCCACCGAGAATCGGACGGGGGTAGTCTCAAGCTGGCCGGCCTGCTCTGGTGCCTG
GCCTCGCGCCGCCGTGTATCGCCCCGCCCTGGGCGGCAAGGCTGGCCCGGTCGGCACCAGTTGCGTGAGC
GGAAAGATGGCCGCTTCCCGGCCCTGCTGCAGGGAGCTCAAAATGGAGGACGCGGCGCTCGGGAGAGCGG
GCGGGTGAGTCACCCACACAAAGGAAAAGGGCCTTTCCGTCCTCAGCCGTCGCTTCATGTGACTCCACGG
AGTACCGGGCGCCGTCCAGGCACCTCGATTAGTTCTCGAGCTTTTGGAGTACGTCGTCTTTAGGTTGGGG
GGAGGGGTTTTATGCGATGGAGTTTCCCCACACTGAGTGGGTGGAGACTGAAGTTAGGCCAGCTTGGCAC
TTGATGTAATTCTCCTTGGAATTTGCCCTTTTTGAGTTTGGATCTTGGTTCATTCTCAAGCCTCAGACAG
TGGTTCAAAGTTTTTTTCTTCCATTTCAGGTGTCGTGAGGCTAGCACCGCCACCATGATTCATAGGCACA
AACATGAAATGACTTTGAAGTTTCCTTCAATAAAAACAGACAATATGTTATCAGATCAAACTCCGACCCC
AACGAGATTCCTGAAGAACTGCGAGGAGGTGGGCCTCTTCAGCGAGCTGGACTGCTCCCTGGAGCACGAG
TTCAGGAAGGCTCAGGAAGAGGAGAGCAGCAAGCGGAATATCTCGATGCATAATGCAGTTGGTGGGGCCA
TGACGGGGCCCGGAACTCACCAGCTTAGCAGCGCTCGGCTGCCCAACCATGACACCAACGTTGTGATTCA
GCAAGCCATGCCGTCGCCTCAGTCCAGCTCTGTCATCACTCAGGCACCTTCCACCAACCGCCAGATCGGG
CCTGTCCCAGGCTCTCTATCTTCTCTGCTACATCTCCACAACAGACAGAGACAGCCCATGCCAGCCTCCA
TGCCTGGGACCCTGCCCAACCCTACAATGCCAGGATCTTCCGCCGTCTTGATGCCAATGGAGCGACAAAT
GTCAGTGAACTCCAGCATCATGGGGATGCAAGGTCCAAATCTCAGCAACCCCTGTGCTTCTCCCCAGGTC
CAGCCAATGCATTCAGAAGCCAAAATGAGGTTGAAGGCTGCATTGACTCACCACCCTGCTGCCATGTCAA
ATGGGAACATGAACACCATGGGACACATGATGGAGATGATGGGCTCCCGGCAGGACCAGACGCCACACCA
TCACATGCACTCGCACCCGCATCAGCACCAGACACTGCCACCCCATCACCCTTACCCACACCAGCACCAG
CACCCAGCACACCATCCTCACCCTCAACCCCATCACCAGCAGAACCATCCACATCACCACTCCCATTCCC
ACCTTCATGCACACCCAGCACATCACCAGACCTCGCCACATCCGCCCCTGCACACCGGCAACCAAGCACA
GGTTTCACCAGCAACACAACAGATGCAGCCAACCCAGACAATACAGCCACCCCAGCCCACAGGGGGGCGC
CGGCGAAGGGTGGTAGACGAGGATCCGGACGAGAGGCGGCGGAAATTTCTGGAACGGAACCGGGCAGCTG
CCACCCGCTGCAGACAGAAGAGGAAGGTCTGGGTGATGTCATTGGAAAAGAAAGCAGAAGAACTCACCCA
GACAAACATGCAGCTTCAGAATGAAGTGTCTATGTTGAAAAATGAGGTGGCCCAGCTGAAACAGTTGTTG
TTAACACATAAAGACTGCCCAATAACAGCCATGCAGAAAGAATCACAAGGATATCTAAGTCCAGAGAGTA
GCCCTCCTGCTAGTCCTGTCCCAGCTTGCTCCCAGCAACAAGTCATCCAGCATAATACCATCACTACTTC
CTCATCGGTCAGCGAGGTGGTAGGAAGCTCCACCCTCAGCCAGCTCACCACTCACAGAACAGACCTGAAT
CCGATTCTTTAGTAATGAACTAGTCCGTAACTTGAAAGTATTTCGATTTCTTGGCTTTATATATCTTGTG
GAAAGGACGAGCGAAGACTCCGGAATGTCAAGGGACGCGTTAAGTCGACAATCAACCTCTGGATTACAAA
ATTTGTGAAAGATTGACTGGTATTCTTAACTATGTTGCTCCTTTTACGCTATGTGGATACGCTGCTTTAA
TGCCTTTGTATCATGCTATTGCTTCCCGTATGGCTTTCATTTTCTCCTCCTTGTATAAATCCTGGTTGCT
GTCTCTTTATGAGGAGTTGTGGCCCGTTGTCAGGCAACGTGGCGTGGTGTGCACTGTGTTTGCTGACGCA
ACCCCCACTGGTTGGGGCATTGCCACCACCTGTCAGCTCCTTTCCGGGACTTTCGCTTTCCCCCTCCCTA
TTGCCACGGCGGAACTCATCGCCGCCTGCCTTGCCCGCTGCTGGACAGGGGCTCGGCTGTTGGGCACTGA
CAATTCCGTGGTGTTGTCGGGGAAATCATCGTCCTTTCCTTGGCTGCTCGCCTGTGTTGCCACCTGGATT
CTGCGCGGGACGTCCTTCTGCTACGTCCCTTCGGCCCTCAATCCAGCGGACCTTCCTTCCCGCGGCCTGC
TGCCGGCTCTGCGGCCTCTTCCGCGTCTTCGCCTTCGCCCTCAGACGAGTCGGATCTCCCTTTGGGCCGC
CTCCCCGCGTCGACTTTAAGACCAATGACTTACAAGGCAGCTGTAGATCTTAGCCACTTTTTAAAAGAAA
AGGGGGGACTGGAAGGGCTAATTCACTCCCAACGAAGACAAGATCTGCTTTTTGCTTGTACTGGGTCTCT
CTGGTTAGACCAGATCTGAGCCTGGGAGCTCTCTGGCTAACTAGGGAACCCACTGCTTAAGCCTCAATAA
AGCTTGCCTTGAGTGCTTCAAGTAGTGTGTGCCCGTCTGTTGTGTGACTCTGGTAACTAGAGATCCCTCA
GACCCTTTTAGTCAGTGTGGAAAATCTCTAGCAGTACGTATAGTAGTTCATGTCATCTTATTATTCAGTA
TTTATAACTTGCAAAGAAATGAATATCAGAGAGTGAGAGGAACTTGTTTATTGCAGCTTATAATGGTTAC
AAATAAAGCAATAGCATCACAAATTTCACAAATAAAGCATTTTTTTCACTGCATTCTAGTTGTGGTTTGT
CCAAACTCATCAATGTATCTTATCATGTCTGGCTCTAGCTATCCCGCCCCTAACTCCGCCCATCCCGCCC
CTAACTCCGCCCAGTTCCGCCCATTCTCCGCCCCATGGCTGACTAATTTTTTTTATTTATGCAGAGGCCG
AGGCCGCCTCGGCCTCTGAGCTATTCCAGAAGTAGTGAGGAGGCTTTTTTGGAGGCCTAGGGACGTACCC
AATTCGCCCTATAGTGAGTCGTATTACGCGCGCTCACTGGCCGTCGTTTTACAACGTCGTGACTGGGAAA
ACCCTGGCGTTACCCAACTTAATCGCCTTGCAGCACATCCCCCTTTCGCCAGCTGGCGTAATAGCGAAGA
GGCCCGCACCGATCGCCCTTCCCAACAGTTGCGCAGCCTGAATGGCGAATGGG
[124 nt withheld, positions 7124-7247]
C
[91 nt withheld, positions 7249-7339]
A
[49 nt withheld, positions 7341-7389]
CCTTTGACGTTGGAGTCCACGTTCTTT
[37 nt withheld, positions 7417-7453]
ACCCTATCTCGGTCTATTCTTTTGATTTATAAGGGATTTTGCCGATTTCGGCCTATTGGTTAAAAAATGA
GCTGATTTAACAAAAATTTAACGCGAATTTTAACAAAATATTAACGCTTACAATTTAGGTGGCACTTTTC
GGGGAAATGTGCGCGGAACCCCTATTTGTTTATTTTTCTAAATACATTCAAATATGTATCCGCTCATGAG
ACAATAACCCTGATAAATGCTTCAATAATATTGAAAAAGGAAGAGTATGAGTATTCAACATTTCCGTGTC
GCCCTTATTCCCTTTTTTGCGGCATTTTGCCTTCCTGTTTTTGCTCACCCAGAAACGCTGGTGAAAGTAA
AAGATGCTGAAGATCAGTTGGGTGCACGAGTGGGTTACATCGAACTGGATCTCAACAGCGGTAAGATCCT
TGAGAGTTTTCGCCCCGAAGAACGTTTTCCAATGATGAGCACTTTTAAAGTTCTGCTATGTGGCGCGGTA
TTATCCCGTATTGACGCCGGGCAAGAGCAACTCGGTCGCCGCATACACTATTCTCAGAATGACTTGGTTG
AGTACTCACCAGTCACAGAAAAGCATCTTACGGATGGCATGACAGTAAGAGAATTATGCAGTGCTGCCAT
AACCATGAGTGATAACACTGCGGCCAACTTACTTCTGACAACGATCGGAGGACCGAAGGAGCTAACCGCT
TTTTTGCACAACATGGGGGATCATGTAACTCGCCTTGATCGTTGGGAACCGGAGCTGAATGAAGCCATAC
CAAACGACGAGCGTGACACCACGATGCCTGTAGCAATGGCAACAACGTTGCGCAAACTATTAACTGGCGA
ACTACTTACTCTAGCTTCCCGGCAACAATTAATAGACTGGATGGAGGCGGATAAAGTTGCAGGACCACTT
CTGCGCTCGGCCCTTCCGGCTGGCTGGTTTATTGCTGATAAATCTGGAGCCGGTGAGCGTGGGTCTCGCG
GTATCATTGCAGCACTGGGGCCAGATGGTAAGCCCTCCCGTATCGTAGTTATCTACACGACGGGGAGTCA
GGCAACTATGGATGAACGAAATAGACAGATCGCTGAGATAGGTGCCTCACTGATTAAGCATTGGTAACTG
TCAGACCAAGTTTACTCATATATACTTTAGATTGATTTAAAACTTCATTTTTAATTTAAAAGGATCTAGG
TGAAGATCCTTTTTGATAATCTCATGACCAAAATCCCTTAACGTGAGTTTTCGTTCCACTGAGCGTCAGA
CCCCGTAGAAAAGATCAAAGGATCTTCTTGAGATCCTTTTTTTCTGCGCGTAATCTGCTGCTTGCAAACA
AAAAAACCACCGCTACCAGCGGTGGTTTGTTTGCCGGATCAAGAGCTACCAACTCTTTTTCCGAAGGTAA
CTGGCTTCAGCAGAGCGCAGATACCAAATACTGTTCTTCTAGTGTAGCCGTAGTTAGGCCACCACTTCAA
GAACTCTGTAGCACCGCCTACATACCTCGCTCTGCTAATCCTGTTACCAGTGGCTGCTGCCAGTGGCGAT
AAGTCGTGTCTTACCGGGTTGGACTCAAGACGATAGTTACCGGATAAGGCGCAGCGGTCGGGCTGAACGG
GGGGTTCGTGCACACAGCCCAGCTTGGAGCGAACGACCTACACCGAACTGAGATACCTACAGCGTGAGCT
ATGAGAAAGCGCCACGCTTCCCGAAGGGAGAAAGGCGGACAGGTATCCGGTAAGCGGCAGGGTCGGAACA
GGAGAGCGCACGAGGGAGCTTCCAGGGGGAAACGCCTGGTATCTTTATAGTCCTGTCGGGTTTCGCCACC
TCTGACTTGAGCGTCGATTTTTGTGATGCTCGTCAGGGGGGCGGAGCCTATGGAAAAACGCCAGCAACGC
GGCCTTTTTACGGTTCCTGGCCTTTTGCTGGCCTTTTGCTCACATGTTCTTTCCTGCGTTATCCCCTGAT
TCTGTGGATAACCGTATTACCGCCTTTGAGTGAGCTGATACCGCTCGCCGCAGCCGAACGACCGAGCGCA
GCGAGTCAGTGAGCGAGGAAGCGGAAGAGCGCCCAATACGCAAACCGCCTCTCCCCGCGCGTTGGCCGAT
TCATTAATGCAGCTGGCACGACAGGTTTCCCGACTGGAAAGCGGGCAGTGAGCGCAACGCAATTAATGTG
AGTTAGCTCACTCATTAGGCACCCCAGGCTTTACACTTTATGCTTCCGGCTCGTATGTTGTGTGGAATTG
TGAGCGGATAACAATTTCACACAGGAAACAGCTATGACCATGATTACGCCAAGCGCGCAATTAACCCTCA
CTAAAGGGAACAAAAGCTGGAGCTGCAAGC
Features (pLannotate 1.2.2; 31 found; start..end, strand, type, name):
      5..231     +  promoter       RSV promoter: Rous sarcoma virus enhancer/promoter
    232..412     +  LTR            5' LTR (truncated): truncated 5' long terminal repeat (LTR) from HIV-1
    459..584     +  misc_feature   HIV-1 Ψ: packaging signal of human immunodeficiency virus type 1
    568..931     +  CDS            HIV-1 gag (fragment): gag protein from human immunodeficiency virus 1; gag
   1077..1310    +  misc_feature   RRE: The Rev response element (RRE) of HIV-1 allows for Rev-dependent mRNA export from the nucleus to the cytoplasm.
   1687..1713    +  CDS            Rev (fragment): human immunodeficiency virus 1 (HIV-1) Rev protein; rev; enhances nuclear export of unspliced and incompletely spliced viral mRNAs
   1720..1743    +  promoter       SV40 promoter (fragment): SV40 early promoter
   1744..1815    +  promoter       SV40 promoter (fragment): SV40 enhancer and early promoter
   1839..1974    +  rep_origin     SV40 ori: SV40 origin of replication
   2020..2616    +  CDS            PuroR (fragment): puromycin N-acetyltransferase; pac from Streptomyces; confers resistance to puromycin
   2665..2782    +  misc_feature   cPPT/CTS: central polypurine tract and central termination sequence of HIV-1
   2847..2913    +  CDS            small t antigen (fragment): SV40 (simian virus 40) small t antigen
   2920..4098    +  promoter       EF-1α promoter: strong constitutive promoter for human elongation factor EF-1α
   4115..5539    +  CDS            CREB5 (fragment): CREB5_HUMAN - Also known as CREBPA. Experimental evidence at protein level: Swiss-Prot protein existence level 1. Binds to the cAMP response element and activates transcription. From Homo sapiens (Human).
   5555..5608    +  promoter       U6 promoter (fragment): RNA polymerase III promoter for human U6 snRNA
   5650..6238    +  misc_feature   WPRE: woodchuck hepatitis virus posttranscriptional regulatory element
   6289..6308    +  misc_feature   cPPT/CTS (fragment): central polypurine tract and central termination sequence of HIV-1
   6310..6543    +  LTR            3' LTR (ΔU3): self-inactivating 3' long terminal repeat (LTR) from HIV-1
   6621..6742    +  polyA_signal   SV40 poly(A) signal: SV40 polyadenylation signal
   6782..6917    +  rep_origin     SV40 ori: SV40 origin of replication
   6938..6956    -  promoter       T7 promoter: promoter for bacteriophage T7 RNA polymerase
   6964..7119    +  CDS            lacZα (fragment): LacZα fragment of β-galactosidase; lacZ fragment
   7124..7552    +  rep_origin     f1 ori (sequence partly withheld): f1 bacteriophage origin of replication; arrow indicates direction of (+) strand synthesis
   7605..7709    +  promoter       AmpR promoter: bla
   7710..8570    +  CDS            AmpR: β-lactamase; bla; confers resistance to ampicillin, carbenicillin, and related antibiotics
   8741..9329    +  rep_origin     ori: high-copy-number ColE1/pMB1/pBR322/pUC origin of replication
   9512..9604    +  CDS            lacI (fragment): lac repressor; lacI; The lac repressor binds to the lac operator to inhibit transcription in E. coli. This inhibition can be relieved by adding lactose or isopropyl-β-D-thiogalactopyranoside (IPTG).
   9617..9638    +  protein_bind   CAP binding site: CAP binding activates transcription in the presence of cAMP. E. coli catabolite activator protein
   9653..9683    +  promoter       lac promoter: promoter for the E. coli lac operon
   9691..9707    +  protein_bind   lac operator: The lac repressor binds to the lac operator to inhibit transcription in E. coli. This inhibition can be relieved by adding lactose or isopropyl-β-D-thiogalactopyranoside (IPTG). lac repressor encoded by lacI
   9752..9770    +  promoter       T3 promoter: promoter for bacteriophage T3 RNA polymerase
