[The description below was written by a language model from this plasmid's Addgene catalogue record and pLannotate feature annotations shown in this document.]
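Description:
TFORF0459 is a third-generation-style, self-inactivating lentiviral expression plasmid built on the pLX_TRC317 backbone from the Broad Institute Genetic Perturbation Platform, carrying the human transcription factor CREB5 as its ORF insert. It belongs to a barcoded transcription factor ORF collection in which each construct carries a unique 24-bp barcode, so that the transcription factor delivered to a cell can be identified in pooled overexpression screens. In bacteria the plasmid is maintained through a high-copy ColE1/pUC-type origin with ampicillin resistance (AmpR), and an f1 origin is also present. The depositor notes that recombination can occur during propagation, as is common for LTR-containing plasmids.

The viral genome is transcribed from an RSV promoter fused to a truncated HIV-1 5' LTR and includes the Ψ packaging signal with a partial gag sequence, the Rev response element for Rev-dependent nuclear export, a cPPT/CTS element, and a ΔU3 3' LTR that inactivates LTR promoter activity after integration, followed by an SV40 polyadenylation signal. Within this frame there are two expression units. SV40 early promoter sequences sit upstream of a puromycin N-acetyltransferase gene, allowing selection of transduced mammalian cells. Downstream, the strong constitutive EF-1α promoter drives the CREB5 coding sequence, a cAMP response element-binding transcriptional activator, and a WPRE follows to enhance transcript stability and expression. The barcode is not annotated in the feature table, so its exact position is not given by the record; a short U6 promoter fragment lies between the ORF and the WPRE. The construct is intended for lentiviral CREB5 overexpression, for example in directed differentiation screens.
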