Addgene plasmid #142266: TFORF0459
Purpose: Lentiviral vector for overexpressing transcription factor ORFs with unique 24-bp barcodes. Barcodes facilitate identification of transcription factors in pooled screens.
Depositing lab: Feng Zhang. Depositing organization: Broad Institute. Publication: A transcription factor atlas of directed differentiation. Joung J, Ma S, Tay T, Geiger-Schuller KR, Kirchgatterer PC, Verdine VK, Guo B, Arias-Garcia MA, Allen WE, Singh A, Kuksenko O, Abudayyeh OO, Gootenberg JS, Fu Z, Macrae RK, Buenrostro JD, Regev A, Zhang F. Cell. 2023 Jan 5;186(1):209-229.e26. doi: 10.1016/j.cell.2022.11.026. PubMed 36608654.
Backbone
  Vector backbone: pLX_TRC317
  Backbone manufacturer: Broad Institute Genetic Perturbation Platform
  Backbone size w/o insert (bp): 8264
  Vector type: Mammalian Expression, Lentiviral
  Selectable markers: Puromycin
Growth in bacteria
  Bacterial resistance: Ampicillin, 100 μg/mL
  Growth temperature: 37°C
  Growth strain: NEB Stable
  Copy number: High Copy
Gene/Insert
  Gene/Insert name: CREB5
  Species: H. sapiens (human)
  Insert size (bp): 1529
  Entrez Gene: CREB5 (a.k.a. CRE-BPA, CREB-5, CREBPA)
  Promoter: EF1a
  Cloning method: Unknown
  Sequencing primers: 5′ GGGTGGAGACTGAAGTTAGGCCAG; 3′ CACATAGCGTAAAAGGAGCAACATAG
Terms and licenses: Academic/Nonprofit Terms; Industry Terms: Not Available to Industry
Depositor comments: NM_182899,ENST00000396299,ENST00000409603 . The transcription factor ORF portion of this plasmid was synthesized by Genewiz. Please test multiple small colonies in case of plasmid recombination. To make this collection available in a timely manner, a portion of this collection was not fully sequenced by Addgene. If an Addgene verified full plasmid sequence is not available, please contact us prior to placing an order to request the full sequence.
How to cite: TFORF0459 was a gift from Feng Zhang (Addgene plasmid # 142266 ; http://n2t.net/addgene:142266 ; RRID:Addgene_142266)
