>Addgene plasmid #142266 | TFORF0459 | depositor partial sequence | sequence record 278936 | Insert
ACCGCCACCATGATTCATAGGCACAAACATGAAATGACTTTGAAGTTTCCTTCAATAAAAACAGACAATA
TGTTATCAGATCAAACTCCGACCCCAACGAGATTCCTGAAGAACTGCGAGGAGGTGGGCCTCTTCAGCGA
GCTGGACTGCTCCCTGGAGCACGAGTTCAGGAAGGCTCAGGAAGAGGAGAGCAGCAAGCGGAATATCTCG
ATGCATAATGCAGTTGGTGGGGCCATGACGGGGCCCGGAACTCACCAGCTTAGCAGCGCTCGGCTGCCCA
ACCATGACACCAACGTTGTGATTCAGCAAGCCATGCCGTCGCCTCAGTCCAGCTCTGTCATCACTCAGGC
ACCTTCCACCAACCGCCAGATCGGGCCTGTCCCAGGCTCTCTATCTTCTCTGCTACATCTCCACAACAGA
CAGAGACAGCCCATGCCAGCCTCCATGCCTGGGACCCTGCCCAACCCTACAATGCCAGGATCTTCCGCCG
TCTTGATGCCAATGGAGCGACAAATGTCAGTGAACTCCAGCATCATGGGGATGCAAGGTCCAAATCTCAG
CAACCCCTGTGCTTCTCCCCAGGTCCAGCCAATGCATTCAGAAGCCAAAATGAGGTTGAAGGCTGCATTG
ACTCACCACCCTGCTGCCATGTCAAATGGGAACATGAACACCATGGGACACATGATGGAGATGATGGGCT
CCCGGCAGGACCAGACGCCACACCATCACATGCACTCGCACCCGCATCAGCACCAGACACTGCCACCCCA
TCACCCTTACCCACACCAGCACCAGCACCCAGCACACCATCCTCACCCTCAACCCCATCACCAGCAGAAC
CATCCACATCACCACTCCCATTCCCACCTTCATGCACACCCAGCACATCACCAGACCTCGCCACATCCGC
CCCTGCACACCGGCAACCAAGCACAGGTTTCACCAGCAACACAACAGATGCAGCCAACCCAGACAATACA
GCCACCCCAGCCCACAGGGGGGCGCCGGCGAAGGGTGGTAGACGAGGATCCGGACGAGAGGCGGCGGAAA
TTTCTGGAACGGAACCGGGCAGCTGCCACCCGCTGCAGACAGAAGAGGAAGGTCTGGGTGATGTCATTGG
AAAAGAAAGCAGAAGAACTCACCCAGACAAACATGCAGCTTCAGAATGAAGTGTCTATGTTGAAAAATGA
GGTGGCCCAGCTGAAACAGTTGTTGTTAACACATAAAGACTGCCCAATAACAGCCATGCAGAAAGAATCA
CAAGGATATCTAAGTCCAGAGAGTAGCCCTCCTGCTAGTCCTGTCCCAGCTTGCTCCCAGCAACAAGTCA
TCCAGCATAATACCATCACTACTTCCTCATCGGTCAGCGAGGTGGTAGGAAGCTCCACCCTCAGCCAGCT
CACCACTCACAGAACAGACCTGAATCCGATTCTTTAGTAATGAACTAGTCCGTAACTTGAAAGTATTTCG
ATTTCTTGGCTTTATATATCTTGTGGAAAGGACGAGCGAAGACTCCGGAATGTCAAGGG
