>Addgene plasmid #142266 | TFORF0459 | depositor partial sequence | sequence record 278937 | Barcode
GCGAAGACTCCGGAATGTCAAGGG
